>Addgene plasmid #78470 | pUCP20T-dsRedExpress | depositor full sequence | sequence record 157910 | pUCP20T-dsRedExpress sequence 4905 bps
GACGAAAGGGCCTCGTGATACGCCTATTTTTATAGGTTAATGTCATGATAATAATGGTTTCTTAGACGTC
AGGTGGCACTTTTCGGGGAAATGTGCGCGGAACCCCTATTTGTTTATTTTTCTAAATACATTCAAATATG
TATCCGCTCATGAGACAATAACCCTGATAAATGCTTCAATAATATTGAAAAAGGAAGAGTATGAGTATTC
AACATTTCCGTGTCGCCCTTATTCCCTTTTTTGCGGCATTTTGCCTTCCTGTTTTTGCTCACCCAGAAAC
GCTGGTGAAAGTAAAAGATGCTGAAGATCAGTTGGGTGCACGAGTGGGTTACATCGAACTGGATCTCAAC
AGCGGTAAGATCCTTGAGAGTTTTCGCCCCGAAGAACGTTTTCCAATGATGAGCACTTTTAAAGTTCTGC
TATGTGGCGCGGTATTATCCCGTATTGACGCCGGGCAAGAGCAACTCGGTCGCCGCATACACTATTCTCA
GAATGACTTGGTTGAGTACTCACCAGTCACAGAAAAGCATCTTACGGATGGCATGACAGTAAGAGAATTA
TGCAGTGCTGCCATAACCATGAGTGATAACACTGCGGCCAACTTACTTCTGACAACGATCGGAGGACCGA
AGGAGCTAACCGCTTTTTTGCACAACATGGGGGATCATGTAACTCGCCTTGATCGTTGGGAACCGGAGCT
GAATGAAGCCATACCAAACGACGAGCGTGACACCACGATGCCTGTAGCAATGGCAACAACGTTGCGCAAA
CTATTAACTGGCGAACTACTTACTCTAGCTTCCCGGCAACAATTAATAGACTGGATGGAGGCGGATAAAG
TTGCAGGACCACTTCTGCGCTCGGCCCTTCCGGCTGGCTGGTTTATTGCTGATAAATCTGGAGCCGGTGA
GCGTGGGTCTCGCGGTATCATTGCAGCACTGGGGCCAGATGGTAAGCCCTCCCGTATCGTAGTTATCTAC
ACGACGGGGAGTCAGGCAACTATGGATGAACGAAATAGACAGATCGCTGAGATAGGTGCCTCACTGATTA
AGCATTGGTAACTGTCAGACCAAGTTTACTCATATATACTTTAGATTGATTTAAAACTTCATTTTTAATT
TAAAAGGATCTAGGTGAAGATCCTTTTTGATAATCTCATGACCAAAATCCCTTAACGTGAGTTTTCGTTC
CACTGAGCGTCAGACCCCGTAGAAAAGATCAAAGGATCTTCTTGAGATCCTTTTTTTCTGCGCGTAATCT
GCTGCTTGCAAACAAAAAAACCACCGCTACCAGCGGTGGTTTGTTTGCCGGATCAAGAGCTACCAACTCT
TTTTCCGAAGGTAACTGGCTTCAGCAGAGCGCAGATACCAAATACTGTCCTTCTAGTGTAGCCGTAGTTA
GGCCACCACTTCAAGAACTCTGTAGCACCGCCTACATACCTCGCTCTGCTAATCCTGTTACCAGTGGCTG
CTGCCAGTGGCGATAAGTCGTGTCTTACCGGGTTGGACTCAAGACGATAGTTACCGGATAAGGCGCAGCG
GTCGGGCTGAACGGGGGGTTCGTGCACACAGCCCAGCTTGGAGCGAACGACCTACACCGAACTGAGATAC
CTACAGCGTGAGCTATGAGAAAGCGCCACGCTTCCCGAAGGGAGAAAGGCGGACAGGTATCCGGTAAGCG
GCAGGGTCGGAACAGGAGAGCGCACGAGGGAGCTTCCAGGGGGAAACGCCTGGTATCTTTATAGTCCTGT
CGGGTTTCGCCACCTCTGACTTGAGCGTCGATTTTTGTGATGCTCGTCAGGGGGGCGGAGCCTATGGAAA
AACGCCAGCAACGCGGCCTTTTTACGGTTCCTGGCCTTTTGCTGGCCTTTTGCTCACATAAGCTAGCTTA
TCGGCCAGCCTCGCAGAGCAGGATTCCCGTTGAGCACCGCCAGGTGCGAATAAGGGACAGTGAAGAAGGA
ACACCCGCTCGCGGGTGGGCCTACTTCACCTATCCTGCCCGGCTGACGCCGTTGGATACACCAAGGAAAG
TCTACACGAACCCTTTGGCAAAATCCTGTATATCGTGCGAAAAAGGATGGATATACCGAAAAAATCGCTA
TAATGACCCCGAAGCAGGGTTATGCAGCGGAAAGTATACCTTAAGGAATCCCCATGTTCTTTCCTGCGTT
ATCCCCTGATTCTGTGGATAACCGTATTACCGCCTTTGAGTGAGCTGATACCGCTCGCCGCAGCCGAACG
ACCGAGCGCAGCGAGTCAGTGAGCGAGGAAGCGGAAGAGCGCCCAATACGCAAACCGCCTCTCCCCGCGC
GTTGGCCGATTCATTAATGCAGCTGGCACGACAGGTTTCCCGACTGGAAAGCGGGCAGTGAGCGCAACGC
AATTAATGTGAGTTAGCTCACTCATTAGGCACCCCAGGCTTTACACTTTATGCTTCCGGCTCGTATGTTG
TGTGGAATTGTGAGCGGATAACAATTTCACACAGGAAACAGCTATGACCATGATTACGAATTCGGCGCGC
CAAGAAGGTCTAGAATTAAAGAGGAGAAATTAAGCATGGCCTCCTCCGAGAACGTCATCACCGAGTTCAT
GCGCTTCAAGGTGCGCATGGAGGGCACCGTGAACGGCCACGAGTTCGAGATCGAGGGCGAGGGCGAGGGC
CGCCCCTACGAGGGCCACAACACCGTGAAGCTGAAGGTGACCAAGGGCGGCCCCCTGCCCTTCGCCTGGG
ACATCCTGTCCCCCCAGTTCCAGTACGGCTCCAAGGTGTACGTGAAGCACCCCGCCGACATCCCCGACTA
CAAGAAGCTGTCCTTCCCCGAGGGCTTCAAGTGGGAGCGCGTGATGAACTTCGAGGACGGCGGCGTGGCG
ACCGTGACCCAGGACTCCTCCCTGCAGGACGGCTGCTTCATCTACAAGGTGAAGTTCATCGGCGTGAACT
TCCCCTCCGACGGCCCCGTGATGCAGAAGAAGACCATGGGCTGGGAGGCCTCCACCGAGCGCCTGTACCC
CCGCGACGGCGTGCTGAAGGGCGAGACCCACAAGGCCCTGAAGCTGAAGGACGGCGGCCACTACCTGGTG
GAGTTCAAGTCCATCTACATGGCCAAGAAGCCCGTGCAGCTGCCCGGCTACTACTACGTGGACGCCAAGC
TGGACATCACCTCCCACAACGAGGACTACACCATCGTGGAGCAGTACGAGCGCACCGAGGGCCGCCACCA
CCTGTTCCTGTAGAAGCCGAATTCGAGCTCGGTACCCGGGGATCCTCTAGAGTCGACCTGCAGGCATGCA
AGCTTGGCACTGGCCGTCGTTTTACAACGTCGTGACTGGGAAAACCCTGGCGTTACCCAACTTAATCGCC
TTGCAGCACATCCCCCTTTCGCCAGCTGGCGTAATAGCGAAGAGGCCCGCACCGATCGCCCTTCCCAACA
GTTGCGCAGCCTGAAAGGCAGGCCGGGCCGTGGTGGCCACGGCCTCTAGGCCAGATCCAGCGGCATCTGG
GTTAGTCGAGCGCGGGCCGCTTCCCATGTCTCACCAGGGCGAGCCTGTTTCGCGATCTCAGCATCTGAAA
TCTTCCCGGCCTTGCGCTTCGCTGGGGCCTTACCCACCGCCTTGGCGGGCTTCTTCGGTCCAAAACTGAA
CAACAGATGTGTGACCTTGCGCCCGGTCTTTCGCTGCGCCCACTCCACCTGTAGCGGGCTGTGCTCGTTG
ATCTGCGTCACGGCTGGATCAAGCACTCGCAACTTGAAGTCCTTGATCGAGGGATACCGGCCTTCCAGTT
GAAACCACTTTCGCAGCTGGTCAATTTCTATTTCGCGCTGGCCGATGCTGTCCCATTGCATGAGCAGCTC
GTAAAGCCTGATCGCGTGGGTGCTGTCCATCTTGGCCACGTCAGCCAAGGCGTATTTGGTGAACTGTTTG
GTGAGTTCCGTCAGGTACGGCAGCATGTCTTTGGTGAACCTGAGTTCTACACGGCCCTCACCCTCCCGGT
AGATGATTGTTTGCACCCAGCCGGTAATCATCACACTCGGTCTTTTCCCCTTGCCATTGGGCTCTTGGGT
TAACCGGACTTCCCGCCGTTTCAGGCGCAGGGCCGCTTCTTTGAGCTGGTTGTAGGAAGATTCGATAGGG
ACACCCGCCATCGTCGCTATGTCCTCCGCCGTCACTGAATACATCACTTCATCGGTGACAGGCTCGCTCC
TCTTCACCTGGCTAATACAGGCCAGAACGATCCGCTGTTCCTGAACACTGAGGCGATACGCGGCCTCGAC
CAGGGCATTGCTTTTGTAAACCATTGGGGGTGAGGCCACGTTCGACATTCCTTGTGTATAAGGGGACACT
GTATCTGCGTCCCACAATACAACAAATCCGTCCCTTTACAACAACAAATCCGTCCCTTCTTAACAACAAA
TCCGTCCCTTAATGGCAACAAATCCGTCCCTTTTTAAACTCTACAGGCCACGGATTACGTGGCCTGTAGA
CGTCCTAAAAGGTTTAAAAGGGAAAAGGAAGAAAAGGGTGGAAACGCAAAAAACGCACCACTACGTGGCC
CCGTTGGGGCCGCATTTGTGCCCCTGAAGGGGCGGGGGAGGCGTCTGGGCAATCCCCGTTTTACCAGTCC
CCTATCGCCGCCTGAGAGGGCGCAGGAAGCGAGTAATCAGGGTATCGAGGCGGATTCACCCTTGGCGTCC
AACCAGCGGCACCAGCGGCGCCTGAGAGGTATGGTGCACTCTCAGTACAATCTGCTCTGATGCCGCATAG
TTAAGCCAGCCCCGACACCCGCCAACACCCGCTGACGCGCCCTGACGGGCTTGTCTGCTCCCGGCATCCG
CTTACAGACAAGCTGTGACCGTCTCCGGGAGCTGCATGTGTCAGAGGTTTTCACCGTCATCACCGAAACG
CGCGA
Features (pLannotate 1.2.2; 16 found; start..end, strand, type, name):
     96..200     +  promoter       AmpR promoter: bla
    201..1061    +  CDS            AmpR: β-lactamase; bla; confers resistance to ampicillin, carbenicillin, and related antibiotics
   1232..1820    +  rep_origin     ori: high-copy-number ColE1/pMB1/pBR322/pUC origin of replication
   1892..2000    -  oriT           oriT: incP origin of transfer
   2153..2277    +  rep_origin     RSF ori (fragment): Plasmids containing the RSF 1030 origin of replication can be propagated in E. coli cells that contain additional plasmids with compatible origins.
   2279..2371    +  CDS            lacI (fragment): lac repressor; lacI; The lac repressor binds to the lac operator to inhibit transcription in E. coli. This inhibition can be relieved by adding lactose or isopropyl-β-D-thiogalactopyranoside (IPTG).
   2384..2405    +  protein_bind   CAP binding site: CAP binding activates transcription in the presence of cAMP. E. coli catabolite activator protein
   2420..2450    +  promoter       lac promoter: promoter for the E. coli lac operon
   2458..2474    +  protein_bind   lac operator: The lac repressor binds to the lac operator to inhibit transcription in E. coli. This inhibition can be relieved by adding lactose or isopropyl-β-D-thiogalactopyranoside (IPTG). lac repressor encoded by lacI
   2556..3233    +  CDS            DsRed2: improved tetrameric variant of DsRed fluorescent protein mammalian codon-optimized
   3239..3295    +  misc_feature   MCS: pUC18/19 multiple cloning site
   3298..3445    +  CDS            lacZα (fragment): LacZα fragment of β-galactosidase; lacZ fragment
   3476..4309    -  CDS            pRO1600 Rep: replication protein for the broad-host-range plasmid pRO1600 from Pseudomonas aeruginosa&nbsp
   4323..4674    +  rep_origin     pRO1600 oriV: broad-host-range origin of replication from Pseudomonas aeruginosa plasmid pRO1600; requires the pRO1600 Rep protein for replication (West et al., 1994)
   4720..4769    -  misc_feature   bom (fragment): basis of mobility region from pBR322
   4871..1       -  CDS            rop (fragment) (across the origin): Rop protein, which maintains plasmids at low copy number; rop
