[The description below was written by a language model from this plasmid's Addgene catalogue record and pLannotate feature annotations shown in this document.]
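Description:
pUCP20T-dsRedExpress is a 4.9 kb bacterial expression plasmid built on the pUCP20T backbone, an Escherichia–Pseudomonas shuttle vector, and is intended for fluorescent labeling of a broad range of bacteria. It carries two replication systems: a high-copy ColE1/pUC-type origin for propagation in E. coli, and the pRO1600 oriV together with its cognate Rep protein gene, derived from a Pseudomonas aeruginosa plasmid, which supports replication in Pseudomonas and related hosts. An incP origin of transfer (oriT) allows the plasmid to be mobilized by conjugation from a donor strain supplying the transfer functions, which is useful for species that are hard to transform directly. Selection relies on the bla β-lactamase gene under its own promoter, conferring resistance to ampicillin, carbenicillin and related antibiotics.

The payload is a red fluorescent protein gene of Discosoma sp. origin, catalogued as dsRedExpress. The automated annotation labels the roughly 680 bp coding sequence as DsRed2, a closely related tetrameric variant, which probably reflects the high similarity between these DsRed derivatives rather than a different insert. The gene sits downstream of the lac promoter region, complete with CAP binding site and lac operator, and is followed by the remaining pUC18/19 multiple cloning site and a lacZα fragment, indicating insertion into the polylinker. Only a short fragment of lacI is present, so the plasmid encodes no functional repressor, and expression should be largely constitutive in hosts lacking their own lac repressor. Other annotated fragments (RSF ori, bom, rop) appear to be backbone remnants. The plasmid belongs to a color-variant vector set used to tag bacteria for microscopy, flow cytometry or mixed-population tracking.
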