Addgene plasmid #78470: pUCP20T-dsRedExpress
Purpose: Broad range bacterial fluorescence labeling
Depositing lab: Mariette Barbier. Depositing organization: West Virginia University and School of Medicine. Publication: Rainbow Vectors for Broad-Range Bacterial Fluorescence Labeling. Barbier M, Damron FH. PLoS One. 2016 Mar 3;11(3):e0146827. doi: 10.1371/journal.pone.0146827. eCollection 2016. PubMed 26937640.
Backbone
  Vector backbone: pUCP20T
  Vector type: Bacterial Expression
Growth in bacteria
  Bacterial resistance: Ampicillin, 100 μg/mL
  Growth temperature: 37°C
  Growth strain: DH5alpha
  Copy number: High Copy
Gene/Insert
  Gene/Insert name: dsRedExpress
  Species: Discosoma sp.
Terms and licenses: Academic/Nonprofit Terms; Industry Terms: Not Available to Industry
How to cite: pUCP20T-dsRedExpress was a gift from Mariette Barbier (Addgene plasmid # 78470 ; http://n2t.net/addgene:78470 ; RRID:Addgene_78470)
