>Addgene plasmid #78470 | pUCP20T-dsRedExpress | addgene partial sequence | sequence record 149771 | M13pUC-Fwd 5'-CCCAGTCACGACGTTGTAAAACG-3'
CATGCCTGCAGGTCGACTCTAGAGGATCCCCGGGTACCGAGCTCGAATTCGGCTTCTACAGGAACAGGTG
GTGGCGGCCCTCGGTGCGCTCGTACTGCTCCACGATGGTGTAGTCCTCGTTGTGGGAGGTGATGTCCAGC
TTGGCGTCCACGTAGTAGTAGCCGGGCAGCTGCACGGGCTTCTTGGCCATGTAGATGGACTTGAACTCCA
CCAGGTAGTGGCCGCCGTCCTTCAGCTTCAGGGCCTTGTGGGTCTCGCCCTTCAGCACGCCGTCGCGGGG
GTACAGGCGCTCGGTGGAGGCCTCCCAGCCCATGGTCTTCTTCTGCATCACGGGGCCGTCGGAGGGGAAG
TTCACGCCGATGAACTTCACCTTGTAGATGAAGCAGCCGTCCTGCAGGGAGGAGTCCTGGGTCACGGTCG
CCACGCCGCCGTCCTCGAAGTTCATCACGCGCTCCCACTTGAAGCCCTCGGGGAAGGACAGCTTCTTGTA
GTCGGGGATGTCGGCGGGGTGCTTCACGTACACCTTGGAGCCGTACTGGAACTGGGGGGACAGGATGTCC
CAGGCGAAGGGCAGGGGGCCGCCCTTGGTCACCTTCAGCTTCACGGTGTTGTGGCCCTCGTAGGGGCGGC
CCTCGCCCTCGCCCTCGATCTCGAACTCGTGGCCGTTCACGGTGCCCTCCATGCGCACCTTGAAGCGCAT
GAACTCGGTGATGACGTTCTCGGAGG
