>Addgene plasmid #78470 | pUCP20T-dsRedExpress | addgene partial sequence | sequence record 149773 | M13-Rev 5'-CAGGAAACAGCTATGACC-3'
AGGTCTAGAATTAAAGAGGAGAAATTAAGCATGGCCTCCTCCGAGAACGTCATCACCGAGTTCATGCGCT
TCAAGGTGCGCATGGAGGGCACCGTGAACGGCCACGAGTTCGAGATCGAGGGCGAGGGCGAGGGCCGCCC
CTACGAGGGCCACAACACCGTGAAGCTGAAGGTGACCAAGGGCGGCCCCCTGCCCTTCGCCTGGGACATC
CTGTCCCCCCAGTTCCAGTACGGCTCCAAGGTGTACGTGAAGCACCCCGCCGACATCCCCGACTACAAGA
AGCTGTCCTTCCCCGAGGGCTTCAAGTGGGAGCGCGTGATGAACTTCGAGGACGGCGGCGTGGCGACCGT
GACCCAGGACTCCTCCCTGCAGGACGGCTGCTTCATCTACAAGGTGAAGTTCATCGGCGTGAACTTCCCC
TCCGACGGCCCCGT
